Addgene plasmid #148950: pT7-EGFP-C1-HsGIGYF2_1-718-YFWFtoAAAA_AI
Purpose: Mammalian Expression of HsGIGYF2_1-718-YFWFtoAAAA
Depositing lab: Elisa Izaurralde. Depositing organization: Max Planck Institute for Developmental Biology. Publication: Molecular basis for GIGYF-Me31B complex assembly in 4EHP-mediated translational repression. Peter D, Ruscica V, Bawankar P, Weber R, Helms S, Valkov E, Igreja C, Izaurralde E. Genes Dev. 2019 Oct 1;33(19-20):1355-1360. doi: 10.1101/gad.329219.119. Epub 2019 Aug 22. PubMed 31439631.
Backbone
  Vector backbone: Unknown
  Vector type: Mammalian Expression
Growth in bacteria
  Bacterial resistance: Kanamycin, 50 μg/mL
  Growth temperature: 37°C
  Growth strain: DH5alpha
  Copy number: High Copy
Gene/Insert
  Gene/Insert name: HsGIGYF2_1-718-YFWFtoAAAA
  Species: H. sapiens (human)
  Mutation: one silent mutation and one deletion of Q1211 compared to the sequence of NCBI: NM_015575.3 or Uniprot.: Q6Y7W6-1
  Entrez Gene: GIGYF2 (a.k.a. GYF2, PARK11, PERQ2, PERQ3, TNRC15)
  Cloning method: Unknown
Terms and licenses: Academic/Nonprofit Terms; Industry Terms: Not Available to Industry
Depositor comments: Plasmids from this collection were made available to the research community and donated after the lab closed. Please note that the sequence provided by the depositing laboratory may be theoretical/predicted or based on Sanger sequencing results. There may be discrepancies between sequencing results obtained by Addgene and the depositor sequence. If an Addgene verified sequence is not available, please contact before placing your order to request that our lab fully sequence the plasmid.
How to cite: pT7-EGFP-C1-HsGIGYF2_1-718-YFWFtoAAAA_AI was a gift from Elisa Izaurralde (Addgene plasmid # 148950 ; http://n2t.net/addgene:148950 ; RRID:Addgene_148950)
