[The description below was written by a language model from this plasmid's Addgene catalogue record and pLannotate feature annotations shown in this document.]
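Description:
pT7-EGFP-C1-HsGIGYF2_1-718-YFWFtoAAAA_AI is a 6.9 kb mammalian expression plasmid encoding an N-terminal fragment of human GIGYF2 (residues 1–718) fused to the C-terminus of EGFP. The record lists the backbone as unknown, but the name and feature layout point to an EGFP-C1-type vector carrying an added T7 promoter. The CMV immediate-early enhancer and promoter drive transcription in mammalian cells. The bacteriophage T7 promoter lies between the CMV promoter and the EGFP start, so it could also support T7 polymerase-driven transcription, although the record does not state such a use. EGFP is joined through a short remnant of the multiple cloning site to the GIGYF2 fragment, and the transcript ends at an SV40 polyadenylation signal. The short hits annotated as HIV-1 LTR, SV40 large T antigen, ble and bGH poly(A) are small fragments, most likely incidental similarity matches rather than functional elements.

Going by the insert name, the GIGYF2 fragment carries a four-residue substitution in which Tyr, Phe, Trp and Phe are replaced by alanines; the record does not give the positions or the motif affected. The catalogue also notes a silent mutation and a Q1211 deletion relative to the reference sequence, but that deletion lies outside residues 1–718 and presumably describes the full-length parent clone. The associated study concerns GIGYF–Me31B complex assembly in 4EHP-mediated translational repression, so this is plausibly an interaction-deficient mutant for use alongside a wild-type control.

The plasmid replicates in E. coli at high copy from a ColE1/pUC-type origin and also contains an f1 origin. A single NeoR/KanR gene sits behind tandem bacterial (bla) and SV40 early promoters and ends in an HSV TK poly(A) signal. It gives kanamycin selection in bacteria and can confer G418 resistance in mammalian cells.
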