Features (pLannotate 1.2.2; 17 found; start..end, strand, type, name):
     61..364     +  enhancer       CMV enhancer: human cytomegalovirus immediate early enhancer
    365..568     +  promoter       CMV promoter: human cytomegalovirus (CMV) immediate early promoter
    564..597     +  LTR            5' LTR (truncated) (fragment): truncated 5' long terminal repeat (LTR) from HIV-1
    613..631     +  promoter       T7 promoter: promoter for bacteriophage T7 RNA polymerase
    665..1381    +  CDS            EGFP: EGFP is a basic (constitutively fluorescent) green fluorescent protein published in 1996, derived from Aequorea victoria. It is reported to be a rapidly-maturing weak dimer with moderate acid sensitivity.
   1382..1402    +  misc_feature   MCS (fragment): multiple cloning site
   1403..3556    +  CDS            GIGYF2 (fragment): GGYF2_HUMAN - Also known as KIAA0642 From Homo sapiens (Human).
   3582..3666    +  CDS            large T antigen (fragment): large T antigen from SV40 (simian virus 40)
   3689..3810    +  polyA_signal   SV40 poly(A) signal: SV40 polyadenylation signal
   3844..4272    -  rep_origin     f1 ori (sequence partly withheld): f1 bacteriophage origin of replication; arrow indicates direction of (+) strand synthesis
   4299..4403    +  promoter       AmpR promoter: bla
   4405..4762    +  promoter       SV40 promoter: SV40 enhancer and early promoter
   4797..5591    +  CDS            NeoR/KanR: aminoglycoside phosphotransferase from Tn5; aph(3')-II (or nptII); confers resistance to neomycin, kanamycin, and G418 (Geneticin®)
   5612..5764    +  CDS            ble (fragment): BLE_KLEPN - Experimental evidence at protein level: Swiss-Prot protein existence level 1. Binding protein with a strong affinity to the bleomycin family of antibiotics. Binds to CL990; an antimitotic-antibiotic compound. From Klebsiella pneumoniae.
   5823..5870    +  polyA_signal   HSV TK poly(A) signal: herpes simplex virus thymidine kinase polyadenylation signal (Cole and Stacy, 1985)
   5961..5977    -  polyA_signal   bGH poly(A) signal (fragment): bovine growth hormone polyadenylation signal
   6199..6787    +  rep_origin     ori: high-copy-number ColE1/pMB1/pBR322/pUC origin of replication
>Addgene plasmid #148950 | pT7-EGFP-C1-HsGIGYF2_1-718-YFWFtoAAAA_AI | depositor full sequence | sequence record 291398 | Full Sequence
TAGTTATTAATAGTAATCAATTACGGGGTCATTAGTTCATAGCCCATATATGGAGTTCCGCGTTACATAA
CTTACGGTAAATGGCCCGCCTGGCTGACCGCCCAACGACCCCCGCCCATTGACGTCAATAATGACGTATG
TTCCCATAGTAACGCCAATAGGGACTTTCCATTGACGTCAATGGGTGGAGTATTTACGGTAAACTGCCCA
CTTGGCAGTACATCAAGTGTATCATATGCCAAGTACGCCCCCTATTGACGTCAATGACGGTAAATGGCCC
GCCTGGCATTATGCCCAGTACATGACCTTATGGGACTTTCCTACTTGGCAGTACATCTACGTATTAGTCA
TCGCTATTACCATGGTGATGCGGTTTTGGCAGTACATCAATGGGCGTGGATAGCGGTTTGACTCACGGGG
ATTTCCAAGTCTCCACCCCATTGACGTCAATGGGAGTTTGTTTTGGCACCAAAATCAACGGGACTTTCCA
AAATGTCGTAACAACTCCGCCCCATTGACGCAAATGGGCGGTAGGCGTGTACGGTGGGAGGTCTATATAA
GCAGAGCTCTCTGGCTAACTAGAGAACCCACTGCTTACTGGCTTATCGAAATTAATACGACTCACTATAG
GGAGACCCAAGCTCTAGCGCTACCGGTCGCCACCATGGTGAGCAAGGGCGAGGAGCTGTTCACCGGGGTG
GTGCCCATCCTGGTCGAGCTGGACGGCGACGTAAACGGCCACAAGTTCAGCGTGTCCGGCGAGGGCGAGG
GCGATGCCACCTACGGCAAGCTGACCCTGAAGTTCATCTGCACCACCGGCAAGCTGCCCGTGCCCTGGCC
CACCCTCGTGACCACCCTGACCTACGGCGTGCAGTGCTTCAGCCGCTACCCCGACCACATGAAGCAGCAC
GACTTCTTCAAGTCCGCCATGCCCGAAGGCTACGTCCAGGAGCGCACCATCTTCTTCAAGGACGACGGCA
ACTACAAGACCCGCGCCGAGGTGAAGTTCGAGGGCGACACCCTGGTGAACCGCATCGAGCTGAAGGGCAT
CGACTTCAAGGAGGACGGCAACATCCTGGGGCACAAGCTGGAGTACAACTACAACAGCCACAACGTCTAT
ATCATGGCCGACAAGCAGAAGAACGGCATCAAGGTGAACTTCAAGATCCGCCACAACATCGAGGACGGCA
GCGTGCAGCTCGCCGACCACTACCAGCAGAACACCCCCATCGGCGACGGCCCCGTGCTGCTGCCCGACAA
CCACTACCTGAGCACCCAGTCCGCCCTGAGCAAAGACCCCAACGAGAAGCGCGATCACATGGTCCTGCTG
GAGTTCGTGACCGCCGCCGGGATCACTCTCGGCATGGACGAGCTGTACAAGTCCGGACTCAGATCTCGAG
CTATGGCAGCGGAAACGCAGACACTGAACTTTGGGCCTGAATGGCTCCGAGCTCTGTCCAGTGGTGGGAG
TATTACATCCCCTCCTCTTTCTCCAGCATTGCCGAAGTATAAATTAGCAGATTATCGTTACGGCAGAGAA
GAAATGTTAGCACTTTTCCTTAAAGACAACAAGATACCTTCAGACCTTCTGGATAAAGAATTTCTGCCTA
TCCTCCAGGAGGAACCCCTTCCACCATTGGCTCTGGTACCCTTTACAGAAGAAGAACAGAGAAACTTTTC
CATGTCTGTAAATAGTGCTGCTGTCCTGCGATTGACAGGACGAGGAGGAGGAGGAACAGTGGTGGGGGCT
CCTAGAGGTCGAAGTTCTTCAAGAGGGCGAGGCAGAGGCAGAGGTGAATGTGGTTTCTACCAAAGAAGTT
TTGATGAAGTAGAGGGTGTTTTTGGTCGAGGAGGTGGCAGAGAAATGCATAGATCGCAGAGCTGGGAGGA
AAGGGGTGACAGACGTTTTGAAAAACCAGGACGAAAAGATGTAGGGAGACCAAATTTTGAGGAAGGTGGA
CCAACATCAGTAGGGAGAAAGCATGAATTTATACGCTCAGAAAGTGAAAATTGGCGCATCTTTAGAGAGG
AACAAAATGGAGAAGATGAAGATGGAGGTTGGCGACTAGCTGGATCAAGGAGGGATGGAGAGAGGTGGCG
ACCTCACAGTCCTGATGGCCCTCGTTCTGCAGGCTGGCGGGAACACATGGAACGACGTCGGAGGTTTGAG
TTTGATTTTCGAGATAGAGATGATGAACGGGGTTACCGAAGGGTTCGCTCTGGCAGTGGGAGCATAGATG
ATGACAGGGATAGCTTGCCCGAATGGTGCTTAGAGGATGCTGAAGAAGAAATGGGTACATTTGACTCATC
TGGAGCATTCCTTTCTCTAAAAAAAGTACAGAAAGAGCCTATTCCAGAAGAGCAGGAGATGGACTTCCGG
CCTGTGGACGAAGGGGAGGAGTGCTCTGACTCTGAGGGTAGCCATAATGAAGAGGCCAAAGAACCCGATA
AGACAAATAAGAAAGAAGGAGAGAAAACAGATAGAGTAGGAGTTGAAGCTAGTGAGGAAACTCCCCAGAC
CTCATCATCATCTGCTAGACCAGGTACTCCTTCAGACCATCAGTCTCAGGAAGCATCACAGTTTGAGAGG
AAAGATGAACCAAAAACTGAGCAAACGGAAAAAGCTGAAGAGGAGACTCGGATGGAAAATAGTCTACCAG
CCAAAGTGCCCAGCAGAGGGGATGAAATGGTTGCTGATGTCCAGCAGCCCCTGTCGCAGATTCCTTCAGA
TACAGCCTCTCCTCTTCTCATACTTCCACCTCCTGTTCCCAATCCTAGTCCTACTCTCCGGCCAGTTGAA
ACACCAGTTGTAGGTGCTCCTGGTATGGGCAGTGTTTCCACAGAACCTGATGATGAAGAAGGTCTCAAAC
ATTTGGAGCAGCAAGCTGAGAAAATGGTGGCTTATCTCCAAGACAGTGCACTAGATGATGAAAGATTGGC
ATCAAAACTGCAAGAGCACAGAGCTAAAGGAGTGTCGATTCCATTGATGCATGAAGCAATGCAGAAGTGG
TATGCCAAAGATCCTCAGGGAGAAATTCAAGGTCCCGCCAATAATCAGGAGATGGCAGAAGCGTTTCAGG
CGGGCTATGCTACTATGTCTTTATTGGTGAAGAGAGCGTGTGATGAAAGCTTCCAACCTCTTGGCGATAT
CATGAAAATGTGGGGAAGGGTTCCCTTTTCTCCAGGTCCAGCTCCCCCTCCTCATATGGGAGAGCTGGAC
CAGGAACGACTGACCAGGCAGCAAGAACTCACAGCCTTATACCAGATGCAGCACCTGCAGTACCAGCAGT
TTTTAATACAACAACAATATGCACAGGTTTTGGCCCAACAGCAGAAAGCAGCACTGTCTTCCCAGCAGCA
GCAGCAGTTGGCACTTCTTCTTCAACAGTTTCAGACCTTGAAGATGAGAATATCTGATCAGAACATCATT
CCCTCAGTAACTAGGTCTGTGTCCGTGCCAGATACTGGCTCTATCTGGGAGCTTCAGCCAACAGCTTCAC
AGCCTACAGTTTGGGAAGGTGGTAGTGTATGGGATCTTCCTCTGGACACCACGACATGAGGATCCACCGG
ATCTAGATAACTGATCATAATCAGCCATACCACATTTGTAGAGGTTTTACTTGCTTTAAAAAACCTCCCA
CACCTCCCCCTGAACCTGAAACATAAAATGAATGCAATTGTTGTTGTTAACTTGTTTATTGCAGCTTATA
ATGGTTACAAATAAAGCAATAGCATCACAAATTTCACAAATAAAGCATTTTTTTCACTGCATTCTAGTTG
TGGTTTGTCCAAACTCATCAATGTATCTTAACGCGTAAATTGTAAGCGTTAATATTTTGTTAAAATTCGC
GTTAAATTTTTGTTAAATCAGCTCATTTTTTAACCAATAGGCCGAAATCGGCAAAATCCCTTATAAATCA
AAAGAATAGACCGAGATAGGGT
[37 nt withheld, positions 3943-3979]
AAAGAACGTGGACTCCAACGTCAAAGG
[49 nt withheld, positions 4007-4055]
T
[91 nt withheld, positions 4057-4147]
G
[124 nt withheld, positions 4149-4272]
CAGGTGGCACTTTTCGGGGAAATGTGCGCGGAACCCCTATTTGTTTATTTTTCTAAATACATTCAAATAT
GTATCCGCTCATGAGACAATAACCCTGATAAATGCTTCAATAATATTGAAAAAGGAAGAGTCCTGAGGCG
GAAAGAACCAGCTGTGGAATGTGTGTCAGTTAGGGTGTGGAAAGTCCCCAGGCTCCCCAGCAGGCAGAAG
TATGCAAAGCATGCATCTCAATTAGTCAGCAACCAGGTGTGGAAAGTCCCCAGGCTCCCCAGCAGGCAGA
AGTATGCAAAGCATGCATCTCAATTAGTCAGCAACCATAGTCCCGCCCCTAACTCCGCCCATCCCGCCCC
TAACTCCGCCCAGTTCCGCCCATTCTCCGCCCCATGGCTGACTAATTTTTTTTATTTATGCAGAGGCCGA
GGCCGCCTCGGCCTCTGAGCTATTCCAGAAGTAGTGAGGAGGCTTTTTTGGAGGCCTAGGCTTTTGCAAA
GATCGATCAAGAGACAGGATGAGGATCGTTTCGCATGATTGAACAAGATGGATTGCACGCAGGTTCTCCG
GCCGCTTGGGTGGAGAGGCTATTCGGCTATGACTGGGCACAACAGACAATCGGCTGCTCTGATGCCGCCG
TGTTCCGGCTGTCAGCGCAGGGGCGCCCGGTTCTTTTTGTCAAGACCGACCTGTCCGGTGCCCTGAATGA
ACTGCAAGACGAGGCAGCGCGGCTATCGTGGCTGGCCACGACGGGCGTTCCTTGCGCAGCTGTGCTCGAC
GTTGTCACTGAAGCGGGAAGGGACTGGCTGCTATTGGGCGAAGTGCCGGGGCAGGATCTCCTGTCATCTC
ACCTTGCTCCTGCCGAGAAAGTATCCATCATGGCTGATGCAATGCGGCGGCTGCATACGCTTGATCCGGC
TACCTGCCCATTCGACCACCAAGCGAAACATCGCATCGAGCGAGCACGTACTCGGATGGAAGCCGGTCTT
GTCGATCAGGATGATCTGGACGAAGAGCATCAGGGGCTCGCGCCAGCCGAACTGTTCGCCAGGCTCAAGG
CGAGCATGCCCGACGGCGAGGATCTCGTCGTGACCCATGGCGATGCCTGCTTGCCGAATATCATGGTGGA
AAATGGCCGCTTTTCTGGATTCATCGACTGTGGCCGGCTGGGTGTGGCGGACCGCTATCAGGACATAGCG
TTGGCTACCCGTGATATTGCTGAAGAGCTTGGCGGCGAATGGGCTGACCGCTTCCTCGTGCTTTACGGTA
TCGCCGCTCCCGATTCGCAGCGCATCGCCTTCTATCGCCTTCTTGACGAGTTCTTCTGAGCGGGACTCTG
GGGTTCGAAATGACCGACCAAGCGACGCCCAACCTGCCATCACGAGATTTCGATTCCACCGCCGCCTTCT
ATGAAAGGTTGGGCTTCGGAATCGTTTTCCGGGACGCCGGCTGGATGATCCTCCAGCGCGGGGATCTCAT
GCTGGAGTTCTTCGCCCACCCTAGGGGGAGGCTAACTGAAACACGGAAGGAGACAATACCGGAAGGAACC
CGCGCTATGACGGCAATAAAAAGACAGAATAAAACGCACGGTGTTGGGTCGTTTGTTCATAAACGCGGGG
TTCGGTCCCAGGGCTGGCACTCTGTCGATACCCCACCGAGACCCCATTGGGGCCAATACGCCCGCGTTTC
TTCCTTTTCCCCACCCCACCCCCCAAGTTCGGGTGAAGGCCCAGGGCTCGCAGCCAACGTCGGGGCGGCA
GGCCCTGCCATAGCCTCAGGTTACTCATATATACTTTAGATTGATTTAAAACTTCATTTTTAATTTAAAA
GGATCTAGGTGAAGATCCTTTTTGATAATCTCATGACCAAAATCCCTTAACGTGAGTTTTCGTTCCACTG
AGCGTCAGACCCCGTAGAAAAGATCAAAGGATCTTCTTGAGATCCTTTTTTTCTGCGCGTAATCTGCTGC
TTGCAAACAAAAAAACCACCGCTACCAGCGGTGGTTTGTTTGCCGGATCAAGAGCTACCAACTCTTTTTC
CGAAGGTAACTGGCTTCAGCAGAGCGCAGATACCAAATACTGTCCTTCTAGTGTAGCCGTAGTTAGGCCA
CCACTTCAAGAACTCTGTAGCACCGCCTACATACCTCGCTCTGCTAATCCTGTTACCAGTGGCTGCTGCC
AGTGGCGATAAGTCGTGTCTTACCGGGTTGGACTCAAGACGATAGTTACCGGATAAGGCGCAGCGGTCGG
GCTGAACGGGGGGTTCGTGCACACAGCCCAGCTTGGAGCGAACGACCTACACCGAACTGAGATACCTACA
GCGTGAGCTATGAGAAAGCGCCACGCTTCCCGAAGGGAGAAAGGCGGACAGGTATCCGGTAAGCGGCAGG
GTCGGAACAGGAGAGCGCACGAGGGAGCTTCCAGGGGGAAACGCCTGGTATCTTTATAGTCCTGTCGGGT
TTCGCCACCTCTGACTTGAGCGTCGATTTTTGTGATGCTCGTCAGGGGGGCGGAGCCTATGGAAAAACGC
CAGCAACGCGGCCTTTTTACGGTTCCTGGCCTTTTGCTGGCCTTTTGCTCACATGTTCTTTCCTGCGTTA
TCCCCTGATTCTGTGGATAACCGTATTACCGCCATGCAT
